Addgene plasmid #237600: pMIHP-16305 NWS.VSVG.V5
Purpose: (Empty Backbone) NWS.VSVG.V5 Flow Code Plasmid This plasmid is to be used with mRNAs.
Depositing lab: Adrian Liston. Depositing organization: Babraham Institute.
Backbone
  Vector backbone: p.MIHP — made from p.MIGII with the GFP element being replaced with the histone epitopes
  Vector type: Retroviral
  Tag / fusion protein: NWS; VSVG; V5
Growth in bacteria
  Bacterial resistance: Ampicillin, 100 μg/mL
  Growth temperature: 30°C
  Growth strain: NEB Stable
  Copy number: Unknown
Gene/Insert
  Gene/Insert name: None
Terms and licenses: Academic/Nonprofit Terms; Industry Terms: Not Available to Industry
How to cite: pMIHP-16305 NWS.VSVG.V5 was a gift from Adrian Liston (Addgene plasmid # 237600 ; http://n2t.net/addgene:237600 ; RRID:Addgene_237600)
