[The description below was written by a language model from this plasmid's Addgene catalogue record and pLannotate feature annotations shown in this document.]
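Description:
pMIHP-16305 NWS.VSVG.V5 is an empty-backbone gammaretroviral vector built on p.MIHP, a derivative of the MSCV-type plasmid p.MIGII in which the GFP reporter downstream of the IRES has been replaced by an epitope-tagged histone. The retroviral cassette is bounded by murine embryonic stem cell virus 5' and 3' LTRs. It carries the MESV Ψ packaging signal and a truncated, start-codon-less MMLV gag segment, which together allow the transcript to be packaged into virions when packaging functions are supplied in trans. The 5' LTR presumably drives expression, as no separate internal promoter is annotated. In bacteria the plasmid replicates from a high-copy ColE1/pUC-type origin and is selected with ampicillin through the AmpR β-lactamase gene. The fragments of TcR, env, lacI, lacZα, rop and bom, along with the lac promoter and operator, appear to be non-functional remnants of earlier cloning vectors.

The payload sits after an EMCV IRES, which permits cap-independent translation of a mouse histone H2B coding sequence (H2bc3). According to the catalogue entry, this histone is fused to NWS, VSVG and V5 epitope tags. The tags are not individually annotated in the feature table but would plausibly lie in the unannotated stretch following the histone. No gene of interest is inserted; the region between gag and the IRES is where a cargo would normally sit in this vector design, although the record does not describe the cloning sites. The construct is described as a "Flow Code" plasmid, suggesting that this particular combination of nuclear, histone-anchored epitopes acts as an antibody-detectable barcode, marking transduced cells for flow cytometry. The record also notes that it is intended for use with mRNAs, without further explanation.
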