Features (pLannotate 1.2.2; 19 found; start..end, strand, type, name):
     32..233     -  CDS            TcR (fragment): tetracycline efflux protein; tet; confers resistance to tetracycline
    234..332     +  CDS            env (fragment): murine leukemia virus gPr80 envelope polyprotein precursor; env; proteolytically cleaved into gp70SU and p15TM subunits
    374..890     +  LTR            5' LTR: 5' long terminal repeat from murine embryonic stem cell virus
    954..1295    +  misc_feature   MESV Ψ: packaging signal of murine embryonic stem cell virus
   1362..1778    +  CDS            gag (truncated): truncated Moloney murine leukemia virus (MMLV) gag gene lacking the start codon
   1837..2397    +  misc_feature   IRES: internal ribosome entry site (IRES) of the encephalomyocarditis virus (EMCV)
   2400..2777    +  CDS            H2bc3: H2B1B_MOUSE - Also known as Hist1h2bb Experimental evidence at protein level: Swiss-Prot protein existence level 1. Core component of nucleosome. Nucleosomes wrap and compact DNA into chromatin, limiting DNA accessibility to the cellular machineries which require DNA as a template. Histones thereby play a central role in transcription regulation, DNA repair, DNA replication and chromosomal stability. DNA accessibility is regulated via a complex set of post-translational modifications of histones, also called histone code, and nucleosome remodeling. From Mus musculus (Mouse).
   2986..3016    +  misc_feature   MCS (fragment): pUC18/19 multiple cloning site
   3136..3650    +  LTR            3' LTR: 3' long terminal repeat from murine embryonic stem cell virus
   3812..3828    -  protein_bind   lac operator: The lac repressor binds to the lac operator to inhibit transcription in E. coli. This inhibition can be relieved by adding lactose or isopropyl-β-D-thiogalactopyranoside (IPTG). lac repressor encoded by lacI
   3836..3866    -  promoter       lac promoter: promoter for the E. coli lac operon
   3881..3902    -  protein_bind   CAP binding site: CAP binding activates transcription in the presence of cAMP. E. coli catabolite activator protein
   3915..4007    -  CDS            lacI (fragment): lac repressor; lacI; The lac repressor binds to the lac operator to inhibit transcription in E. coli. This inhibition can be relieved by adding lactose or isopropyl-β-D-thiogalactopyranoside (IPTG).
   4190..4778    -  rep_origin     ori: high-copy-number ColE1/pMB1/pBR322/pUC origin of replication
   4949..5809    -  CDS            AmpR: β-lactamase; bla; confers resistance to ampicillin, carbenicillin, and related antibiotics
   5810..5914    -  promoter       AmpR promoter: bla
   6009..6044    +  CDS            rop (fragment): Rop protein, which maintains plasmids at low copy number; rop
   6146..6245    +  misc_feature   bom (fragment): basis of mobility region from pBR322
   6251..32      -  CDS            lacZα (fragment) (across the origin): LacZα fragment of β-galactosidase; lacZ fragment
>Addgene plasmid #237600 | pMIHP-16305 NWS.VSVG.V5 | addgene full sequence | sequence record 477150 | Addgene NGS Result
TTTTCCCAGTCACGACGTTGTAAAACGACGGCGCAAGGAATGGTGCATGCAAGGAGATGGCGCCCAACAG
TCCCCCGGCCACGGGGCCTGCCACCATACCCACGCCGAAACAAGCGCTCATGAGCCCGAAGTGGCGAGCC
CGATCTTCCCCATCGGTGATGTCGGCGATATAGGCGCCAGCAACCGCACCTGTGGCGCCGGTGATGCCGG
CCACGATGCGTCCGGCGTAGAGGCGATTAGTCCAATTTGTTAAAGACAGGATATCAGTGGTCCAGGCTCT
AGTTTTGACTCAACAATATCACCAGCTGAAGCCTATAGAGTACGAGCCATAGATAAAATAAAAGATTTTA
TTTAGTCTCCAGAAAAAGGGGGGAATGAAAGACCCCACCTGTAGGTTTGGCAAGCTAGCTTAAGTAACGC
CATTTTGCAAGGCATGGAAAATACATAACTGAGAATAGAGAAGTTCAGATCAAGGTTAGGAACAGAGAGA
CAGCAGAATATGGGCCAAACAGGATATCTGTGGTAAGCAGTTCCTGCCCCGGCTCAGGGCCAAGAACAGA
TGGTCCCCAGATGCGGTCCCGCCCTCAGCAGTTTCTAGAGAACCATCAGATGTTTCCAGGGTGCCCCAAG
GACCTGAAATGACCCTGTGCCTTATTTGAACTAACCAATCAGTTCGCTTCTCGCTTCTGTTCGCGCGCTT
CTGCTCCCCGAGCTCAATAAAAGAGCCCACAACCCCTCACTCGGCGCGCCAGTCCTCCGATAGACTGCGT
CGCCCGGGTACCCGTATTCCCAATAAAGCCTCTTGCTGTTTGCATCCGAATCGTGGACTCGCTGATCCTT
GGGAGGGTCTCCTCAGATTGATTGACTGCCCACCTCGGGGGTCTTTCATTTGGAGGTTCCACCGAGATTT
GGAGACCCCTGCCCAGGGACCACCGACCCCCCCGCCGGGAGGTAAGCTGGCCAGCGGTCGTTTCGTGTCT
GTCTCTGTCTTTGTGCGTGTTTGTGCCGGCATCTAATGTTTGCGCCTGCGTCTGTACTAGTTAGCTAACT
AGCTCTGTATCTGGCGGACCCGTGGTGGAACTGACGAGTTCTGAACACCCGGCCGCAACCCTGGGAGACG
TCCCAGGGACTTTGGGGGCCGTTTTTGTGGCCCGACCTGAGGAAGGGAGTCGATGTGGAATCCGACCCCG
TCAGGATATGTGGTTCTGGTAGGAGACGAGAACCTAAAACAGTTCCCGCCTCCGTCTGAATTTTTGCTTT
CGGTTTGGAACCGAAGCCGCGCGTCTTGTCTGCTGCAGCGCTGCAGCATCGTTCTGTGTTGTCTCTGTCT
GACTGTGTTTCTGTATTTGTCTGAAAATTAGGGCCAGACTGTTACCACTCCCTTAAGTTTGACCTTAGGT
CACTGGAAAGATGTCGAGCGGATCGCTCACAACCAGTCGGTAGATGTCAAGAAGAGACGTTGGGTTACCT
TCTGCTCTGCAGAATGGCCAACCTTTAACGTCGGATGGCCGCGAGACGGCACCTTTAACCGAGACCTCAT
CACCCAGGTTAAGATCAAGGTCTTTTCACCTGGCCCGCATGGACACCCAGACCAGGTCCCCTACATCGTG
ACCTGGGAAGCCTTGGCTTTTGACCCCCCTCCCTGGGTCAAGCCCTTTGTACACCCTAAGCCTCCGCCTC
CTCTTCCTCCATCCGCCCCGTCTCTCCCCCTTGAACCTCCTCGTTCGACCCCGCCTCGATCCTCCCTTTA
TCCAGCCCTCACTCCTTCTCTAGGCGCCGGAATTCCGAACAGTCTTCCGTAATAGAAGACACAAGGCTCG
AGCGGGATCAATTCCGCCCCCCCCCTAACGTTACTGGCCGAAGCCGCTTGGAATAAGGCCGGTGTGCGTT
TGTCTATATGTTATTTTCCACCATATTGCCGTCTTTTGGCAATGTGAGGGCCCGGAAACCTGGCCCTGTC
TTCTTGACGAGCATTCCTAGGGGTCTTTCCCCTCTCGCCAAAGGAATGCAAGGTCTGTTGAATGTCGTGA
AGGAAGCAGTTCCTCTGGAAGCTTCTTGAAGACAAACAACGTCTGTAGCGACCCTTTGCAGGCAGCGGAA
CCCCCCACCTGGCGACAGGTGCCTCTGCGGCCAAAAGCCACGTGTATAAGATACACCTGCAAAGGCGGCA
CAACCCCAGTGCCACGTTGTGAGTTGGATAGTTGTGGAAAGAGTCAAATGGCTCTCCTCAAGCGTATTCA
ACAAGGGGCTGAAGGATGCCCAGAAGGTACCCCATTGTATGGGATCTGATCTGGGGCCTCGGTGCACATG
CTTTACATGTGTTTAGTCGAGGTTAAAAAAACGTCTAGGCCCCCCGAACCACGGGGACGTGGTTTTCCTT
TGAAAAACACGATAATACCATGCCAGAGCCTTCTAAGTCTGCACCAGCCCCTAAGAAGGGATCTAAGAAA
GCCATCTCTAAGGCGCAGAAGAAGGATGGCAAGAAGCGCAAGCGCAGCCGCAAGGAGAGCTATTCGGTGT
ACGTGTACAAGGTGCTGAAGCAAGTGCACCCCGACACCGGCATCTCCTCCAAGGCCATGGGCATCATGAA
CTCGTTCGTGAACGACATCTTCGAGCGCATCGCGAGCGAGGCGTCCCGCCTGGCGCATTACAACAAGCGC
TCGACCATCACGTCCCGGGAGATCCAGACGGCCGTGCGCCTGCTGCTGCCCGGGGAGCTGGCCAAGCACG
CCGTGTCGGAGGGCACTAAGGCCGTCACCAAGTACACCAGCTCCAAGGACCCACCGGTCGCCACCGGATC
CACGGTCGCCACCATGGGCAACTGGTCCCACCCCCAATTCGAGAAAGGAGGAGGCGGGGGAGGGTATACA
GATATCGAAATGAATAGACTCGGAAAGGGAGGAGGCGGGGGAGGGGGCAAACCAATTCCAAACCCACTGC
TGGGACTGGATTCCACAGGCATGCTGATGGTGTAAGCGGCCGCGACTCTAGAGTCGACCTGCAGGCATGC
AAGCTTCAGGTAGCCGGCTAACGTTAACAACCGGTACCTCTAGAACTATAGCTAGCATGCGCAAATTTAA
AGCGCTGATATCGATAAAATAAAAGATTTTATTTAGTCTCCAGAAAAAGGGGGGAATGAAAGACCCCACC
TGTAGGTTTGGCAAGCTAGCTTAAGTAACGCCATTTTGCAAGGCATGGAAAATACATAACTGAGAATAGA
GAAGTTCAGATCAAGGTTAGGAACAGAGAGACAGCAGAATATGGGCCAAACAGGATATCTGTGGTAAGCA
GTTCCTGCCCCGGCTCAGGGCCAAGAACAGATGGTCCCCAGATGCGGTCCCGCCCTCAGCAGTTTCTAGA
GAACCATCAGATGTTTCCAGGGTGCCCCAAGGACCTGAAATGACCCTGTGCCTTATTTGAACTAACCAAT
CAGTTCGCTTCTCGCTTCTGTTCGCGCGCTTCTGCTCCCCGAGCTCAATAAAAGAGCCCACAACCCCTCA
CTCGGCGCGCCAGTCCTCCGATAGACTGCGTCGCCCGGGTACCCGTGTATCCAATAAACCCTCTTGCAGT
TGCATCCGACTTGTGGTCTCGCTGTTCCTTGGGAGGGTCTCCTCTGAGTGATTGACTACCCGTCAGCGGG
GGTCTTTCATGGGTAACAGTTTCTTGAAGTTGGAGAACAACATTCTGAGGGTAGGAGTCGAATATTAAGT
AATCCTGACTCAATTAGCCACTGTTTTGAATCCACATACTCCAATACTCCTGAAATAGTTCATTATGGAC
AGCGCAGAAAGAGCTGGGGAGAATTGTGAAATTGTTATCCGCTCACAATTCCACACAACATACGAGCCGG
AAGCATAAAGTGTAAAGCCTGGGGTGCCTAATGAGTGAGCTAACTCACATTAATTGCGTTGCGCTCACTG
CCCGCTTTCCAGTCGGGAAACCTGTCGTGCCAGCTGCATTAATGAATCGGCCAACGCGCGGGGAGAGGCG
GTTTGCGTATTGGGCGCTCTTCCGCTTCCTCGCTCACTGACTCGCTGCGCTCGGTCGTTCGGCTGCGGCG
AGCGGTATCAGCTCACTCAAAGGCGGTAATACGGTTATCCACAGAATCAGGGGATAACGCAGGAAAGAAC
ATGTGAGCAAAAGGCCAGCAAAAGGCCAGGAACCGTAAAAAGGCCGCGTTGCTGGCGTTTTTCCATAGGC
TCCGCCCCCCTGACGAGCATCACAAAAATCGACGCTCAAGTCAGAGGTGGCGAAACCCGACAGGACTATA
AAGATACCAGGCGTTTCCCCCTGGAAGCTCCCTCGTGCGCTCTCCTGTTCCGACCCTGCCGCTTACCGGA
TACCTGTCCGCCTTTCTCCCTTCGGGAAGCGTGGCGCTTTCTCATAGCTCACGCTGTAGGTATCTCAGTT
CGGTGTAGGTCGTTCGCTCCAAGCTGGGCTGTGTGCACGAACCCCCCGTTCAGCCCGACCGCTGCGCCTT
ATCCGGTAACTATCGTCTTGAGTCCAACCCGGTAAGACACGACTTATCGCCACTGGCAGCAGCCACTGGT
AACAGGATTAGCAGAGCGAGGTATGTAGGCGGTGCTACAGAGTTCTTGAAGTGGTGGCCTAACTACGGCT
ACACTAGAAGAACAGTATTTGGTATCTGCGCTCTGCTGAAGCCAGTTACCTTCGGAAAAAGAGTTGGTAG
CTCTTGATCCGGCAAACAAACCACCGCTGGTAGCGGTGGTTTTTTTGTTTGCAAGCAGCAGATTACGCGC
AGAAAAAAAGGATCTCAAGAAGATCCTTTGATCTTTTCTACGGGGTCTGACGCTCAGTGGAACGAAAACT
CACGTTAAGGGATTTTGGTCATGAGATTATCAAAAAGGATCTTCACCTAGATCCTTTTAAATTAAAAATG
AAGTTTTAAATCAATCTAAAGTATATATGAGTAAACTTGGTCTGACAGTTACCAATGCTTAATCAGTGAG
GCACCTATCTCAGCGATCTGTCTATTTCGTTCATCCATAGTTGCCTGACTCCCCGTCGTGTAGATAACTA
CGATACGGGAGGGCTTACCATCTGGCCCCAGTGCTGCAATGATACCGCGAGACCCACGCTCACCGGCTCC
AGATTTATCAGCAATAAACCAGCCAGCCGGAAGGGCCGAGCGCAGAAGTGGTCCTGCAACTTTATCCGCC
TCCATCCAGTCTATTAATTGTTGCCGGGAAGCTAGAGTAAGTAGTTCGCCAGTTAATAGTTTGCGCAACG
TTGTTGCCATTGCTACAGGCATCGTGGTGTCACGCTCGTCGTTTGGTATGGCTTCATTCAGCTCCGGTTC
CCAACGATCAAGGCGAGTTACATGATCCCCCATGTTGTGCAAAAAAGCGGTTAGCTCCTTCGGTCCTCCG
ATCGTTGTCAGAAGTAAGTTGGCCGCAGTGTTATCACTCATGGTTATGGCAGCACTGCATAATTCTCTTA
CTGTCATGCCATCCGTAAGATGCTTTTCTGTGACTGGTGAGTACTCAACCAAGTCATTCTGAGAATAGTG
TATGCGGCGACCGAGTTGCTCTTGCCCGGCGTCAATACGGGATAATACCGCGCCACATAGCAGAACTTTA
AAAGTGCTCATCATTGGAAAACGTTCTTCGGGGCGAAAACTCTCAAGGATCTTACCGCTGTTGAGATCCA
GTTCGATGTAACCCACTCGTGCACCCAACTGATCTTCAGCATCTTTTACTTTCACCAGCGTTTCTGGGTG
AGCAAAAACAGGAAGGCAAAATGCCGCAAAAAAGGGAATAAGGGCGACACGGAAATGTTGAATACTCATA
CTCTTCCTTTTTCAATATTATTGAAGCATTTATCAGGGTTATTGTCTCATGAGCGGATACATATTTGAAT
GTATTTAGAAAAATAAACAAATAGGGGTTCCGCGCACATTTCCCCGAAAAGTGCCACCTGACGTCTAAGA
AACCATTATTATCATGACATTAACCTATAAAAATAGGCGTATCACGAGGCCCTTTCGTCTCGCGCGTTTC
GGTGATGACGGTGAAAACCTCTGACACATGCAGCTCCCGGAGACGGTCACAGCTTGTCTGTAAGCGGATG
CCGGGAGCAGACAAGCCCGTCAGGGCGCGTCAGCGGGTGTTGGCGGGTGTCGGGGCTGGCTTAACTATGC
GGCATCAGAGCAGATTGTACTGAGAGTGCACCATATGCGGTGTGAAATACCGCACAGATGCGTAAGGAGA
AAATACCGCATCAGGCGCCATTCGCCATTCAGGCTGCGCAACTGTTGGGAAGGGCGATCGGTGCGGGCCT
CTTCGCTATTACGCCAGCTGGCGAAAGGGGGATGTGCTGCAAGGCGATTAAGTTGGGTAACGCCAGGG
